Addgene plasmid #75723: TEK gRNA (BRDN0001148630)
Purpose: 3rd generation lentiviral gRNA plasmid targeting human TEK
Depositing lab: John Doench & David Root. Depositing organization: Broad Institute. Publication: Optimized sgRNA design to maximize activity and minimize off-target effects of CRISPR-Cas9. Doench JG, Fusi N, Sullender M, Hegde M, Vaimberg EW, Donovan KF, Smith I, Tothova Z, Wilen C, Orchard R, Virgin HW, Listgarten J, Root DE. Nat Biotechnol. 2016 Jan 18. doi: 10.1038/nbt.3437. PubMed 26780180.
Backbone
  Vector backbone: lentiGuide-Puro
  Backbone manufacturer: Zhang Lab (Addgene plasmid # 52963)
  Vector type: Mammalian Expression, Lentiviral, CRISPR
  Selectable markers: Puromycin
Growth in bacteria
  Bacterial resistance: Ampicillin, 100 μg/mL
  Growth temperature: 37°C
  Growth strain: DH5alpha
  Copy number: High Copy
Gene/Insert
  Gene/Insert name: TEK (alt names: TEK; NM_000459.4)
  gRNA/shRNA sequence: TGGCACAGGAACACCCATAG
  Species: H. sapiens (human)
  Entrez Gene: TEK (a.k.a. CD202B, GLC3E, TIE-2, TIE2, VMCM, VMCM1)
  Promoter: hU6
  Cloning method: Unknown
  Sequencing primers: 5′ U6-F; 3′ pS2-R
Terms and licenses: Academic/Nonprofit Terms; Industry Terms: Not Available to Industry
Depositor comments: The gRNA was designed to target the following Genbank reference sequence(s): NM_000459.4,NM_001290077.1,NM_001290078.1. Note that this plasmid does NOT contain Cas9. It should be used in conjunction with lentiCas9-Blast (Addgene #52962) or otherwise with cell lines already expressing Cas9. Browse the full kinome gRNA library at http://www.addgene.org/pooled-library/broadgpp-human-kinome/ or visit http://www.broadinstitute.org/rnai/public/ for detailed protocols and information.
How to cite: TEK gRNA (BRDN0001148630) was a gift from John Doench & David Root (Addgene plasmid # 75723 ; http://n2t.net/addgene:75723 ; RRID:Addgene_75723)
