[The description below was written by a language model from this plasmid's Addgene catalogue record and pLannotate feature annotations shown in this document.]
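Description:
TEK gRNA (BRDN0001148630) is a third-generation lentiviral guide RNA plasmid built on the lentiGuide-Puro backbone, designed to direct Streptococcus pyogenes Cas9 to the human TEK gene (also known as TIE2 or CD202B), which encodes a receptor tyrosine kinase. It is one clone from a human kinome-targeting gRNA collection, and the guide was designed against several TEK transcript reference sequences. In bacteria the roughly 8.3 kb plasmid is maintained through a high-copy ColE1/pUC-type origin and selected with ampicillin via β-lactamase. An f1 origin, an SV40 origin and lac/T7/T3 remnants are carried over from the backbone.

The viral cassette is framed by an RSV promoter-driven truncated HIV-1 5′ LTR and a self-inactivating ΔU3 3′ LTR. The chimeric 5′ LTR makes genomic RNA production Tat-independent, and the ΔU3 deletion leaves the integrated provirus without LTR promoter activity. The Ψ packaging signal with a partial gag sequence, the Rev response element and a cPPT/CTS support packaging, nuclear export and transduction when helper functions are supplied in trans. Inside the cassette, a human U6 RNA polymerase III promoter drives the TEK-specific spacer fused to the gRNA scaffold. Downstream, an EF-1α core promoter with its intron A expresses puromycin N-acetyltransferase for selecting transduced mammalian cells, followed by a WPRE to enhance transcript expression.

The plasmid does not encode Cas9, so it is intended for use with a separate Cas9 lentivector or in cells that already express Cas9. Its typical application is knockout or loss-of-function study of TEK.
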