Features (pLannotate 1.2.2; 29 found; start..end, strand, type, name):
     14..80      +  CDS            small t antigen (fragment): SV40 (simian virus 40) small t antigen
    106..317     +  promoter       EF-1α core promoter: core promoter for human elongation factor EF-1α
    318..1256    +  intron         EF-1α intron A: intron upstream of the start codon of human EF-1α
   1278..1877    +  CDS            PuroR (fragment): puromycin N-acetyltransferase; pac from Streptomyces; confers resistance to puromycin
   1893..2481    +  misc_feature   WPRE: woodchuck hepatitis virus posttranscriptional regulatory element
   2532..2551    +  misc_feature   cPPT/CTS (fragment): central polypurine tract and central termination sequence of HIV-1
   2553..2786    +  LTR            3' LTR (ΔU3): self-inactivating 3' long terminal repeat (LTR) from HIV-1
   2864..2985    +  polyA_signal   SV40 poly(A) signal: SV40 polyadenylation signal
   3025..3160    +  rep_origin     SV40 ori: SV40 origin of replication
   3181..3199    -  promoter       T7 promoter: promoter for bacteriophage T7 RNA polymerase
   3207..3362    +  CDS            lacZα (fragment): LacZα fragment of β-galactosidase; lacZ fragment
   3367..3795    +  rep_origin     f1 ori (sequence partly withheld): f1 bacteriophage origin of replication; arrow indicates direction of (+) strand synthesis
   3848..3952    +  promoter       AmpR promoter: bla
   3953..4813    +  CDS            AmpR: β-lactamase; bla; confers resistance to ampicillin, carbenicillin, and related antibiotics
   4984..5572    +  rep_origin     ori: high-copy-number ColE1/pMB1/pBR322/pUC origin of replication
   5755..5847    +  CDS            lacI (fragment): lac repressor; lacI; The lac repressor binds to the lac operator to inhibit transcription in E. coli. This inhibition can be relieved by adding lactose or isopropyl-β-D-thiogalactopyranoside (IPTG).
   5860..5881    +  protein_bind   CAP binding site: CAP binding activates transcription in the presence of cAMP. E. coli catabolite activator protein
   5896..5926    +  promoter       lac promoter: promoter for the E. coli lac operon
   5934..5950    +  protein_bind   lac operator: The lac repressor binds to the lac operator to inhibit transcription in E. coli. This inhibition can be relieved by adding lactose or isopropyl-β-D-thiogalactopyranoside (IPTG). lac repressor encoded by lacI
   5995..6013    +  promoter       T3 promoter: promoter for bacteriophage T3 RNA polymerase
   6041..6267    +  promoter       RSV promoter: Rous sarcoma virus enhancer/promoter
   6268..6448    +  LTR            5' LTR (truncated): truncated 5' long terminal repeat (LTR) from HIV-1
   6495..6620    +  misc_feature   HIV-1 Ψ: packaging signal of human immunodeficiency virus type 1
   6604..6967    +  CDS            HIV-1 gag (fragment): gag protein from human immunodeficiency virus 1; gag
   7113..7346    +  misc_feature   RRE: The Rev response element (RRE) of HIV-1 allows for Rev-dependent mRNA export from the nucleus to the cytoplasm.
   7723..7749    +  CDS            Rev (fragment): human immunodeficiency virus 1 (HIV-1) Rev protein; rev; enhances nuclear export of unspliced and incompletely spliced viral mRNAs
   7753..7993    +  promoter       U6 promoter: RNA polymerase III promoter for human U6 snRNA
   8023..8098    +  misc_RNA       gRNA scaffold: guide RNA scaffold for the Streptococcus pyogenes CRISPR/Cas9 system
   8154..8271    +  misc_feature   cPPT/CTS: central polypurine tract and central termination sequence of HIV-1
>Addgene plasmid #75723 | TEK gRNA (BRDN0001148630) | addgene full sequence | sequence record 184440 | Addgene Assembled Sequence
CCCGGGTGCAAAGATGGATAAAGTTTTAAACAGAGAGGAATCTTTGCAGCTAATGGACCTTCTAGGTCTT
GAAAGGAGTGGGAATTGGCTCCGGTGCCCGTCAGTGGGCAGAGCGCACATCGCCCACAGTCCCCGAGAAG
TTGGGGGGAGGGGTCGGCAATTGATCCGGTGCCTAGAGAAGGTGGCGCGGGGTAAACTGGGAAAGTGATG
TCGTGTACTGGCTCCGCCTTTTTCCCGAGGGTGGGGGAGAACCGTATATAAGTGCAGTAGTCGCCGTGAA
CGTTCTTTTTCGCAACGGGTTTGCCGCCAGAACACAGGTAAGTGCCGTGTGTGGTTCCCGCGGGCCTGGC
CTCTTTACGGGTTATGGCCCTTGCGTGCCTTGAATTACTTCCACCTGGCTGCAGTACGTGATTCTTGATC
CCGAGCTTCGGGTTGGAAGTGGGTGGGAGAGTTCGAGGCCTTGCGCTTAAGGAGCCCCTTCGCCTCGTGC
TTGAGTTGAGGCCTGGCCTGGGCGCTGGGGCCGCCGCGTGCGAATCTGGTGGCACCTTCGCGCCTGTCTC
GCTGCTTTCGATAAGTCTCTAGCCATTTAAAATTTTTGATGACCTGCTGCGACGCTTTTTTTCTGGCAAG
ATAGTCTTGTAAATGCGGGCCAAGATCTGCACACTGGTATTTCGGTTTTTGGGGCCGCGGGCGGCGACGG
GGCCCGTGCGTCCCAGCGCACATGTTCGGCGAGGCGGGGCCTGCGAGCGCGGCCACCGAGAATCGGACGG
GGGTAGTCTCAAGCTGGCCGGCCTGCTCTGGTGCCTGGCCTCGCGCCGCCGTGTATCGCCCCGCCCTGGG
CGGCAAGGCTGGCCCGGTCGGCACCAGTTGCGTGAGCGGAAAGATGGCCGCTTCCCGGCCCTGCTGCAGG
GAGCTCAAAATGGAGGACGCGGCGCTCGGGAGAGCGGGCGGGTGAGTCACCCACACAAAGGAAAAGGGCC
TTTCCGTCCTCAGCCGTCGCTTCATGTGACTCCACGGAGTACCGGGCGCCGTCCAGGCACCTCGATTAGT
TCTCGAGCTTTTGGAGTACGTCGTCTTTAGGTTGGGGGGAGGGGTTTTATGCGATGGAGTTTCCCCACAC
TGAGTGGGTGGAGACTGAAGTTAGGCCAGCTTGGCACTTGATGTAATTCTCCTTGGAATTTGCCCTTTTT
GAGTTTGGATCTTGGTTCATTCTCAAGCCTCAGACAGTGGTTCAAAGTTTTTTTCTTCCATTTCAGGTGT
CGTGACGTACGGCCACCATGACCGAGTACAAGCCCACGGTGCGCCTCGCCACCCGCGACGACGTCCCCAG
GGCCGTACGCACCCTCGCCGCCGCGTTCGCCGACTACCCCGCCACGCGCCACACCGTCGATCCGGACCGC
CACATCGAGCGGGTCACCGAGCTGCAAGAACTCTTCCTCACGCGCGTCGGGCTCGACATCGGCAAGGTGT
GGGTCGCGGACGACGGCGCCGCCGTGGCGGTCTGGACCACGCCGGAGAGCGTCGAAGCGGGGGCGGTGTT
CGCCGAGATCGGCCCGCGCATGGCCGAGTTGAGCGGTTCCCGGCTGGCCGCGCAGCAACAGATGGAAGGC
CTCCTGGCGCCGCACCGGCCCAAGGAGCCCGCGTGGTTCCTGGCCACCGTCGGAGTCTCGCCCGACCACC
AGGGCAAGGGTCTGGGCAGCGCCGTCGTGCTCCCCGGAGTGGAGGCGGCCGAGCGCGCCGGGGTGCCCGC
CTTCCTGGAGACCTCCGCGCCCCGCAACCTCCCCTTCTACGAGCGGCTCGGCTTCACCGTCACCGCCGAC
GTCGAGGTGCCCGAAGGACCGCGCACCTGGTGCATGACCCGCAAGCCCGGTGCCTGAACGCGTTAAGTCG
ACAATCAACCTCTGGATTACAAAATTTGTGAAAGATTGACTGGTATTCTTAACTATGTTGCTCCTTTTAC
GCTATGTGGATACGCTGCTTTAATGCCTTTGTATCATGCTATTGCTTCCCGTATGGCTTTCATTTTCTCC
TCCTTGTATAAATCCTGGTTGCTGTCTCTTTATGAGGAGTTGTGGCCCGTTGTCAGGCAACGTGGCGTGG
TGTGCACTGTGTTTGCTGACGCAACCCCCACTGGTTGGGGCATTGCCACCACCTGTCAGCTCCTTTCCGG
GACTTTCGCTTTCCCCCTCCCTATTGCCACGGCGGAACTCATCGCCGCCTGCCTTGCCCGCTGCTGGACA
GGGGCTCGGCTGTTGGGCACTGACAATTCCGTGGTGTTGTCGGGGAAATCATCGTCCTTTCCTTGGCTGC
TCGCCTGTGTTGCCACCTGGATTCTGCGCGGGACGTCCTTCTGCTACGTCCCTTCGGCCCTCAATCCAGC
GGACCTTCCTTCCCGCGGCCTGCTGCCGGCTCTGCGGCCTCTTCCGCGTCTTCGCCTTCGCCCTCAGACG
AGTCGGATCTCCCTTTGGGCCGCCTCCCCGCGTCGACTTTAAGACCAATGACTTACAAGGCAGCTGTAGA
TCTTAGCCACTTTTTAAAAGAAAAGGGGGGACTGGAAGGGCTAATTCACTCCCAACGAAGACAAGATCTG
CTTTTTGCTTGTACTGGGTCTCTCTGGTTAGACCAGATCTGAGCCTGGGAGCTCTCTGGCTAACTAGGGA
ACCCACTGCTTAAGCCTCAATAAAGCTTGCCTTGAGTGCTTCAAGTAGTGTGTGCCCGTCTGTTGTGTGA
CTCTGGTAACTAGAGATCCCTCAGACCCTTTTAGTCAGTGTGGAAAATCTCTAGCAGTACGTATAGTAGT
TCATGTCATCTTATTATTCAGTATTTATAACTTGCAAAGAAATGAATATCAGAGAGTGAGAGGAACTTGT
TTATTGCAGCTTATAATGGTTACAAATAAAGCAATAGCATCACAAATTTCACAAATAAAGCATTTTTTTC
ACTGCATTCTAGTTGTGGTTTGTCCAAACTCATCAATGTATCTTATCATGTCTGGCTCTAGCTATCCCGC
CCCTAACTCCGCCCATCCCGCCCCTAACTCCGCCCAGTTCCGCCCATTCTCCGCCCCATGGCTGACTAAT
TTTTTTTATTTATGCAGAGGCCGAGGCCGCCTCGGCCTCTGAGCTATTCCAGAAGTAGTGAGGAGGCTTT
TTTGGAGGCCTAGGGACGTACCCAATTCGCCCTATAGTGAGTCGTATTACGCGCGCTCACTGGCCGTCGT
TTTACAACGTCGTGACTGGGAAAACCCTGGCGTTACCCAACTTAATCGCCTTGCAGCACATCCCCCTTTC
GCCAGCTGGCGTAATAGCGAAGAGGCCCGCACCGATCGCCCTTCCCAACAGTTGCGCAGCCTGAATGGCG
AATGGG
[124 nt withheld, positions 3367-3490]
C
[91 nt withheld, positions 3492-3582]
A
[49 nt withheld, positions 3584-3632]
CCTTTGACGTTGGAGTCCACGTTCTTT
[37 nt withheld, positions 3660-3696]
ACCCTATCTCGGTCTATTCTTTTGATTTATAAGGGATTTTGCCGATTTCGGCCTATTGGTTAAAAAATGA
GCTGATTTAACAAAAATTTAACGCGAATTTTAACAAAATATTAACGCTTACAATTTAGGTGGCACTTTTC
GGGGAAATGTGCGCGGAACCCCTATTTGTTTATTTTTCTAAATACATTCAAATATGTATCCGCTCATGAG
ACAATAACCCTGATAAATGCTTCAATAATATTGAAAAAGGAAGAGTATGAGTATTCAACATTTCCGTGTC
GCCCTTATTCCCTTTTTTGCGGCATTTTGCCTTCCTGTTTTTGCTCACCCAGAAACGCTGGTGAAAGTAA
AAGATGCTGAAGATCAGTTGGGTGCACGAGTGGGTTACATCGAACTGGATCTCAACAGCGGTAAGATCCT
TGAGAGTTTTCGCCCCGAAGAACGTTTTCCAATGATGAGCACTTTTAAAGTTCTGCTATGTGGCGCGGTA
TTATCCCGTATTGACGCCGGGCAAGAGCAACTCGGTCGCCGCATACACTATTCTCAGAATGACTTGGTTG
AGTACTCACCAGTCACAGAAAAGCATCTTACGGATGGCATGACAGTAAGAGAATTATGCAGTGCTGCCAT
AACCATGAGTGATAACACTGCGGCCAACTTACTTCTGACAACGATCGGAGGACCGAAGGAGCTAACCGCT
TTTTTGCACAACATGGGGGATCATGTAACTCGCCTTGATCGTTGGGAACCGGAGCTGAATGAAGCCATAC
CAAACGACGAGCGTGACACCACGATGCCTGTAGCAATGGCAACAACGTTGCGCAAACTATTAACTGGCGA
ACTACTTACTCTAGCTTCCCGGCAACAATTAATAGACTGGATGGAGGCGGATAAAGTTGCAGGACCACTT
CTGCGCTCGGCCCTTCCGGCTGGCTGGTTTATTGCTGATAAATCTGGAGCCGGTGAGCGTGGGTCTCGCG
GTATCATTGCAGCACTGGGGCCAGATGGTAAGCCCTCCCGTATCGTAGTTATCTACACGACGGGGAGTCA
GGCAACTATGGATGAACGAAATAGACAGATCGCTGAGATAGGTGCCTCACTGATTAAGCATTGGTAACTG
TCAGACCAAGTTTACTCATATATACTTTAGATTGATTTAAAACTTCATTTTTAATTTAAAAGGATCTAGG
TGAAGATCCTTTTTGATAATCTCATGACCAAAATCCCTTAACGTGAGTTTTCGTTCCACTGAGCGTCAGA
CCCCGTAGAAAAGATCAAAGGATCTTCTTGAGATCCTTTTTTTCTGCGCGTAATCTGCTGCTTGCAAACA
AAAAAACCACCGCTACCAGCGGTGGTTTGTTTGCCGGATCAAGAGCTACCAACTCTTTTTCCGAAGGTAA
CTGGCTTCAGCAGAGCGCAGATACCAAATACTGTTCTTCTAGTGTAGCCGTAGTTAGGCCACCACTTCAA
GAACTCTGTAGCACCGCCTACATACCTCGCTCTGCTAATCCTGTTACCAGTGGCTGCTGCCAGTGGCGAT
AAGTCGTGTCTTACCGGGTTGGACTCAAGACGATAGTTACCGGATAAGGCGCAGCGGTCGGGCTGAACGG
GGGGTTCGTGCACACAGCCCAGCTTGGAGCGAACGACCTACACCGAACTGAGATACCTACAGCGTGAGCT
ATGAGAAAGCGCCACGCTTCCCGAAGGGAGAAAGGCGGACAGGTATCCGGTAAGCGGCAGGGTCGGAACA
GGAGAGCGCACGAGGGAGCTTCCAGGGGGAAACGCCTGGTATCTTTATAGTCCTGTCGGGTTTCGCCACC
TCTGACTTGAGCGTCGATTTTTGTGATGCTCGTCAGGGGGGCGGAGCCTATGGAAAAACGCCAGCAACGC
GGCCTTTTTACGGTTCCTGGCCTTTTGCTGGCCTTTTGCTCACATGTTCTTTCCTGCGTTATCCCCTGAT
TCTGTGGATAACCGTATTACCGCCTTTGAGTGAGCTGATACCGCTCGCCGCAGCCGAACGACCGAGCGCA
GCGAGTCAGTGAGCGAGGAAGCGGAAGAGCGCCCAATACGCAAACCGCCTCTCCCCGCGCGTTGGCCGAT
TCATTAATGCAGCTGGCACGACAGGTTTCCCGACTGGAAAGCGGGCAGTGAGCGCAACGCAATTAATGTG
AGTTAGCTCACTCATTAGGCACCCCAGGCTTTACACTTTATGCTTCCGGCTCGTATGTTGTGTGGAATTG
TGAGCGGATAACAATTTCACACAGGAAACAGCTATGACCATGATTACGCCAAGCGCGCAATTAACCCTCA
CTAAAGGGAACAAAAGCTGGAGCTGCAAGCTTAATGTAGTCTTATGCAATACTCTTGTAGTCTTGCAACA
TGGTAACGATGAGTTAGCAACATGCCTTACAAGGAGAGAAAAAGCACCGTGCATGCCGATTGGTGGAAGT
AAGGTGGTACGATCGTGCCTTATTAGGAAGGCAACAGACGGGTCTGACATGGATTGGACGAACCACTGAA
TTGCCGCATTGCAGAGATATTGTATTTAAGTGCCTAGCTCGATACATAAACGGGTCTCTCTGGTTAGACC
AGATCTGAGCCTGGGAGCTCTCTGGCTAACTAGGGAACCCACTGCTTAAGCCTCAATAAAGCTTGCCTTG
AGTGCTTCAAGTAGTGTGTGCCCGTCTGTTGTGTGACTCTGGTAACTAGAGATCCCTCAGACCCTTTTAG
TCAGTGTGGAAAATCTCTAGCAGTGGCGCCCGAACAGGGACTTGAAAGCGAAAGGGAAACCAGAGGAGCT
CTCTCGACGCAGGACTCGGCTTGCTGAAGCGCGCACGGCAAGAGGCGAGGGGCGGCGACTGGTGAGTACG
CCAAAAATTTTGACTAGCGGAGGCTAGAAGGAGAGAGATGGGTGCGAGAGCGTCAGTATTAAGCGGGGGA
GAATTAGATCGCGATGGGAAAAAATTCGGTTAAGGCCAGGGGGAAAGAAAAAATATAAATTAAAACATAT
AGTATGGGCAAGCAGGGAGCTAGAACGATTCGCAGTTAATCCTGGCCTGTTAGAAACATCAGAAGGCTGT
AGACAAATACTGGGACAGCTACAACCATCCCTTCAGACAGGATCAGAAGAACTTAGATCATTATATAATA
CAGTAGCAACCCTCTATTGTGTGCATCAAAGGATAGAGATAAAAGACACCAAGGAAGCTTTAGACAAGAT
AGAGGAAGAGCAAAACAAAAGTAAGACCACCGCACAGCAAGCGGCCGCTGATCTTCAGACCTGGAGGAGG
AGATATGAGGGACAATTGGAGAAGTGAATTATATAAATATAAAGTAGTAAAAATTGAACCATTAGGAGTA
GCACCCACCAAGGCAAAGAGAAGAGTGGTGCAGAGAGAAAAAAGAGCAGTGGGAATAGGAGCTTTGTTCC
TTGGGTTCTTGGGAGCAGCAGGAAGCACTATGGGCGCAGCGTCAATGACGCTGACGGTACAGGCCAGACA
ATTATTGTCTGGTATAGTGCAGCAGCAGAACAATTTGCTGAGGGCTATTGAGGCGCAACAGCATCTGTTG
CAACTCACAGTCTGGGGCATCAAGCAGCTCCAGGCAAGAATCCTGGCTGTGGAAAGATACCTAAAGGATC
AACAGCTCCTGGGGATTTGGGGTTGCTCTGGAAAACTCATTTGCACCACTGCTGTGCCTTGGAATGCTAG
TTGGAGTAATAAATCTCTGGAACAGATTTGGAATCACACGACCTGGATGGAGTGGGACAGAGAAATTAAC
AATTACACAAGCTTAATACACTCCTTAATTGAAGAATCGCAAAACCAGCAAGAAAAGAATGAACAAGAAT
TATTGGAATTAGATAAATGGGCAAGTTTGTGGAATTGGTTTAACATAACAAATTGGCTGTGGTATATAAA
ATTATTCATAATGATAGTAGGAGGCTTGGTAGGTTTAAGAATAGTTTTTGCTGTACTTTCTATAGTGAAT
AGAGTTAGGCAGGGATATTCACCATTATCGTTTCAGACCCACCTCCCAACCCCGAGGGGACCCAGAGAGG
GCCTATTTCCCATGATTCCTTCATATTTGCATATACGATACAAGGCTGTTAGAGAGATAATTAGAATTAA
TTTGACTGTAAACACAAAGATATTAGTACAAAATACGTGACGTAGAAAGTAATAATTTCTTGGGTAGTTT
GCAGTTTTAAAATTATGTTTTAAAATGGACTATCATATGCTTACCGTAACTTGAAAGTATTTCGATTTCT
TGGCTTTATATATCTTGTGGAAAGGACGAAACACCGTGGCACAGGAACACCCATAGGTTTTAGAGCTAGA
AATAGCAAGTTAAAATAAGGCTAGTCCGTTATCAACTTGAAAAAGTGGCACCGAGTCGGTGCTTTTTTAA
GCTTGGCGTAACTAGATCTTGAGACAAATGGCAGTATTCATCCACAATTTTAAAAGAAAAGGGGGGATTG
GGGGGTACAGTGCAGGGGAAAGAATAGTAGACATAATAGCAACAGACATACAAACTAAAGAATTACAAAA
ACAAATTACAAAAATTCAAAATTTTCGGGTTTATTACAGGGACAGCAGAGATCCACTTTGGCGCCGGCTC
GAGGGGG
