>Addgene plasmid #75723 | TEK gRNA (BRDN0001148630) | depositor partial sequence | sequence record 143183 | Target Sequence
TGGCACAGGAACACCCATAG
