>Addgene plasmid #75723 | TEK gRNA (BRDN0001148630) | addgene partial sequence | sequence record 184439 | hU6-F
GTGACGTAGAAAGTAATAATTTCTTGGGTAGTTTGCAGTTTTAAAATTATGTTTTAAAATGGACTATCAT
ATGCTTACCGTAACTTGAAAGTATTTCGATTTCTTGGCTTTATATATCTTGTGGAAAGGACGAAACACCG
TGGCACAGGAACACCCATAGGTTTTAGAGCTAGAAATAGCAAGTTAAAATAAGGCTAGTCCGTTATCAAC
TTGAAAAAGTGGCACCGAGTCGGTGCTTTTTTAAGCTTGGCGTAACTAGATCTTGAGACAAATGGCAGTA
TTCATCCACAATTTTAAAAGAAAAGGGGGGATTGGGGGGTACAGTGCAGGGGAAAGAATAGTAGACATAA
TAGCAACAGACATACAAACTAAAGAATTACAAAAACAAATTACAAAAATTCAAAATTTTCGGGTTTATTA
CAGGGACAGCAGAGATCCACTTTGGCGCCGGCTCGAGGGGGCCCGGGTGCAAAGATGGATAAAGTTTTAA
ACAGAGAGGAATCTTTGCAGCTAATGGACCTTCTAGGTCTTGAAAGGAGTGGGAATTGGCTCCGGTGCCC
GTCAGTGGGC
